Addgene plasmid #19034: pdelta105-ABCb10-GFP
Depositing lab: Orian Shirihai. Depositing organization: Boston University Medical Campus. Publication: Targeting, import, and dimerization of a mammalian mitochondrial ATP binding cassette (ABC) transporter, ABCB10 (ABC-me). Graf SA, Haigh SE, Corson ED, Shirihai OS. J Biol Chem. 2004 Oct 8. 279(41):42954-63. 10.1074/jbc.M405040200 PubMed 15215243.
Backbone
  Vector backbone: pEGFP N1
  Backbone manufacturer: Clontech
  Backbone size w/o insert (bp): 4700
  Vector type: Mammalian Expression
  Selectable markers: Neomycin (select with G418)
Growth in bacteria
  Bacterial resistance: Kanamycin, 50 μg/mL
  Growth temperature: 37°C
  Growth strain: DH5alpha
  Copy number: Unknown
Gene/Insert
  Gene/Insert name: ABCb10 lacking the mitochondrial targetting sequence (alt names: delta105-ABCb10; delta 105-ABCme)
  Species: M. musculus (mouse)
  Insert size (bp): 2043
  Tag / fusion protein: GFP (C terminal on backbone)
  Cloning method: Restriction Enzyme; 5′ cloning site EcoR1 (not destroyed); 3′ cloning site BamH1 (not destroyed)
  Sequencing primers: 5′ EGFP-N Sequencing Primer (#6479-1): 745–724; 3′ EGFP-C Sequencing Primer (#6478-1)
Terms and licenses: Academic/Nonprofit Terms; Industry Terms: Not Available to Industry
How to cite: pdelta105-ABCb10-GFP was a gift from Orian Shirihai (Addgene plasmid # 19034 ; http://n2t.net/addgene:19034 ; RRID:Addgene_19034)
