[The description below was written by a language model from this plasmid's Addgene catalogue record.]
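Description:
pdelta105-ABCb10-GFP is a mammalian expression plasmid built on the Clontech pEGFP-N1 backbone (about 4.7 kb without insert). It is propagated in E. coli under kanamycin selection, and the neomycin marker allows selection of transfected mammalian cells with G418. In pEGFP-N1-type vectors a single kanamycin/neomycin resistance cassette normally serves both purposes. The record does not list the promoter or origins of replication. The pEGFP-N1 backbone conventionally drives expression from the CMV immediate-early promoter, but no feature table is provided here to confirm the details.

The insert is a roughly 2.0 kb mouse cDNA encoding ABCb10 (also called ABC-me), a mitochondrial ATP-binding cassette transporter, truncated so that it lacks its mitochondrial targeting sequence. The "delta105" in the name suggests deletion of the first 105 N-terminal residues, although the record does not spell this out. The fragment was cloned between the EcoRI and BamHI sites of the polylinker, both of which are retained, which places it upstream of the backbone's GFP coding region. The protein is therefore expressed with a C-terminal GFP tag, leaving the truncated N-terminus free.

The construct comes from work on the targeting, import and dimerization of ABCB10. Its evident use is as a deletion mutant for fluorescence localization studies in mammalian cells, to test whether removing the N-terminal presequence abolishes delivery of the transporter to mitochondria, presumably in comparison with a full-length GFP fusion.
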