>Addgene plasmid #19034 | pdelta105-ABCb10-GFP | addgene partial sequence | sequence record 24871 | 19034 with EGFP-N
GCTCCTCGCCCTTGCTCACCATGGTGGCGACCGGTGGATCCCGCGCCCGTGCAGGTTCCAGGAACTGCTC
TGCTCCATTATATGACAGGAAACTCTGCTTGTTCATCAGTTTTCTGTAAAGCCCATTGGGCTTCAGGAGC
AGCTCTTCATGTGTCCCGTGTTCACAGATCTTTCCGTGGTCAAGGACAGCAACAAAGTTGGCATTCTTAA
TGGTGGACAGGCGGTGGGCTATGATCAGCACGGTTCTCCCTTCCATCAGCCGGTCAAGGGCCTCCTGGAC
CAGGTGCTCATTTTCGGCATCCAGTGCACTGGTTGCTTCATCAAGGAGAAGAATTTTGGGGTTCTTCAGC
AGGGCTCTGGCTATTGCAATCCTCTGCTTCTGCCCACCTGACAGGAGGATGCCCTTCTCCCCGACCACAG
TGTCGAAGCCCTGTGGGAAGCTTCGGATGAACTCAGCGGCGTTGGCCACCTCTGCGGCCCTCTCCACCTG
CTGGGCTGTGACCGAGGAGAGGTTGTCAGCTCCATAGGCAATGTTCTCAGCGACAGAGCAGGAGAACAGG
ACTGGCTCCTGACTCACTGTCCCAATCTTGGATCTCAGCCAGACGGGGTTTAGCTGACGAATGTCATGGC
CATCAAGGCTGACTGTTCCAGAATTAGGGTCGTACAACCGCAGCANGAGCGAAACCACTGTTGATTTCCC
AGAACCACTTGGGCCAACCAGCGCTGTGACAGATCCAGATGGGATGGAAAGACTGAAATCCTGGAATACG
GNCACCTCTGGGCGAGCNNN
